>Addgene plasmid #143068 | TFORF0715 | addgene full sequence | sequence record 399068 | Addgene NGS Result
TTAATGTAGTCTTATGCAATACTCTTGTAGTCTTGCAACATGGTAACGATGAGTTAGCAACATGCCTTAC
AAGGAGAGAAAAAGCACCGTGCATGCCGATTGGTGGAAGTAAGGTGGTACGATCGTGCCTTATTAGGAAG
GCAACAGACGGGTCTGACATGGATTGGACGAACCACTGAATTGCCGCATTGCAGAGATATTGTATTTAAG
TGCCTAGCTCGATACATAAACGGGTCTCTCTGGTTAGACCAGATCTGAGCCTGGGAGCTCTCTGGCTAAC
TAGGGAACCCACTGCTTAAGCCTCAATAAAGCTTGCCTTGAGTGCTTCAAGTAGTGTGTGCCCGTCTGTT
GTGTGACTCTGGTAACTAGAGATCCCTCAGACCCTTTTAGTCAGTGTGGAAAATCTCTAGCAGTGGCGCC
CGAACAGGGACTTGAAAGCGAAAGGGAAACCAGAGGAGCTCTCTCGACGCAGGACTCGGCTTGCTGAAGC
GCGCACGGCAAGAGGCGAGGGGCGGCGACTGGTGAGTACGCCAAAAATTTTGACTAGCGGAGGCTAGAAG
GAGAGAGATGGGTGCGAGAGCGTCAGTATTAAGCGGGGGAGAATTAGATCGCGATGGGAAAAAATTCGGT
TAAGGCCAGGGGGAAAGAAAAAATATAAATTAAAACATATAGTATGGGCAAGCAGGGAGCTAGAACGATT
CGCAGTTAATCCTGGCCTGTTAGAAACATCAGAAGGCTGTAGACAAATACTGGGACAGCTACAACCATCC
CTTCAGACAGGATCAGAAGAACTTAGATCATTATATAATACAGTAGCAACCCTCTATTGTGTGCATCAAA
GGATAGAGATAAAAGACACCAAGGAAGCTTTAGACAAGATAGAGGAAGAGCAAAACAAAAGTAAGACCAC
CGCACAGCAAGCGGCCGCTGATCTTCAGACCTGGAGGAGGAGATATGAGGGACAATTGGAGAAGTGAATT
ATATAAATATAAAGTAGTAAAAATTGAACCATTAGGAGTAGCACCCACCAAGGCAAAGAGAAGAGTGGTG
CAGAGAGAAAAAAGAGCAGTGGGAATAGGAGCTTTGTTCCTTGGGTTCTTGGGAGCAGCAGGAAGCACTA
TGGGCGCAGCGTCAATGACGCTGACGGTACAGGCCAGACAATTATTGTCTGGTATAGTGCAGCAGCAGAA
CAATTTGCTGAGGGCTATTGAGGCGCAACAGCATCTGTTGCAACTCACAGTCTGGGGCATCAAGCAGCTC
CAGGCAAGAATCCTGGCTGTGGAAAGATACCTAAAGGATCAACAGCTCCTGGGGATTTGGGGTTGCTCTG
GAAAACTCATTTGCACCACTGCTGTGCCTTGGAATGCTAGTTGGAGTAATAAATCTCTGGAACAGATTTG
GAATCACACGACCTGGATGGAGTGGGACAGAGAAATTAACAATTACACAAGCTTAATACACTCCTTAATT
GAAGAATCGCAAAACCAGCAAGAAAAGAATGAACAAGAATTATTGGAATTAGATAAATGGGCAAGTTTGT
GGAATTGGTTTAACATAACAAATTGGCTGTGGTATATAAAATTATTCATAATGATAGTAGGAGGCTTGGT
AGGTTTAAGAATAGTTTTTGCTGTACTTTCTATAGTGAATAGAGTTAGGCAGGGATATTCACCATTATCG
TTTCAGACCCACCTCCCAACCCCGAGGGGACCCATGCATTGCATCTCAATTAGTCAGCAACCAGGTGTGG
AAAGTCCCCAGGCTCCCCAGCAGGCAGAAGTATGCAAAGCATGCGTCTCAATTAGTCAGCAACCATAGTC
CCGCCCCTAACTCCGCCCATCCCGCCCCTAACTCCGCCCAGTTCCGCCCATTCTCCGCCCCATGGCTGAC
TAATTTTTTTTATTTATGCAGAGGCCGAGGCCGCCTCGGCCTCTGAGCTATTCCAGAAGTAGTGAGGAGG
CTTTTTTGGAGGCCTAGGCTTTTGCAAAAAGCTTTCTAGAGGTACCACCGGAGCTTACCATGACCGAGTA
CAAGCCCACGGTGCGCCTCGCCACCCGCGACGACGTCCCCAGGGCCGTACGCACCCTCGCCGCCGCGTTC
GCCGACTACCCCGCCACGCGCCACACCGTCGATCCGGACCGCCACATCGAGCGGGTCACCGAGCTGCAAG
AACTCTTCCTCACGCGCGTCGGGCTCGACATCGGCAAGGTGTGGGTCGCGGACGACGGCGCCGCCGTGGC
GGTCTGGACCACGCCGGAGAGCGTCGAAGCGGGGGCGGTGTTCGCCGAGATCGGCCCGCGCATGGCCGAG
TTGAGCGGTTCCCGGCTGGCCGCGCAGCAACAGATGGAAGGCCTCCTGGCGCCGCACCGGCCCAAGGAGC
CCGCGTGGTTCCTGGCCACCGTCGGCGTCTCGCCCGACCACCAGGGCAAGGGTCTGGGCAGCGCCGTCGT
GCTCCCCGGAGTGGAGGCGGCCGAGCGCGCCGGGGTGCCCGCCTTCCTGGAGACCTCCGCGCCCCGCAAC
CTCCCCTTCTACGAGCGGCTCGGCTTCACCGTCACCGCCGACGTCGAGGTGCCCGAAGGACCGCGCACCT
GGTGCATGACCCGCAAGCCCGGTGCCAGTTAACGAATTCTAGATCTTGAGACAAATGGCAGTATTCATCC
ACAATTTTAAAAGAAAAGGGGGGATTGGGGGGTACAGTGCAGGGGAAAGAATAGTAGACATAATAGCAAC
AGACATACAAACTAAAGAATTACAAAAACAAATTACAAAAATTCAAAATTTTCGGGTTTATTACAGGGAC
AGCAGAGATCCACTTTGGCGCCGGCTCGAGGCCTGCAGGTGCAAAGATGGATAAAGTTTTAAACAGAGAG
GAATCTTTGCAGCTAATGGACCTTCTAGGTCTTGAAAGGAGTGGGAATTGGCTCCGGTGCCCGTCAGTGG
GCAGAGCGCACATCGCCCACAGTCCCCGAGAAGTTGGGGGGAGGGGTCGGCAATTGAACCGGTGCCTAGA
GAAGGTGGCGCGGGGTAAACTGGGAAAGTGATGTCGTGTACTGGCTCCGCCTTTTTCCCGAGGGTGGGGG
AGAACCGTATATAAGTGCAGTAGTCGCCGTGAACGTTCTTTTTCGCAACGGGTTTGCCGCCAGAACACAG
GTAAGTGCCGTGTGTGGTTCCCGCGGGCCTGGCCTCTTTACGGGTTATGGCCCTTGCGTGCCTTGAATTA
CTTCCACCTGGCTGCAGTACGTGATTCTTGATCCCGAGCTTCGGGTTGGAAGTGGGTGGGAGAGTTCGAG
GCCTTGCGCTTAAGGAGCCCCTTCGCCTCGTGCTTGAGTTGAGGCCTGGCCTGGGCGCTGGGGCCGCCGC
GTGCGAATCTGGTGGCACCTTCGCGCCTGTCTCGCTGCTTTCGATAAGTCTCTAGCCATTTAAAATTTTT
GATGACCTGCTGCGACGCTTTTTTTCTGGCAAGATAGTCTTGTAAATGCGGGCCAAGATCTGCACACTGG
TATTTCGGTTTTTGGGGCCGCGGGCGGCGACGGGGCCCGTGCGTCCCAGCGCACATGTTCGGCGAGGCGG
GGCCTGCGAGCGCGGCCACCGAGAATCGGACGGGGGTAGTCTCAAGCTGGCCGGCCTGCTCTGGTGCCTG
GCCTCGCGCCGCCGTGTATCGCCCCGCCCTGGGCGGCAAGGCTGGCCCGGTCGGCACCAGTTGCGTGAGC
GGAAAGATGGCCGCTTCCCGGCCCTGCTGCAGGGAGCTCAAAATGGAGGACGCGGCGCTCGGGAGAGCGG
GCGGGTGAGTCACCCACACAAAGGAAAAGGGCCTTTCCGTCCTCAGCCGTCGCTTCATGTGACTCCACGG
AGTACCGGGCGCCGTCCAGGCACCTCGATTAGTTCTCGAGCTTTTGGAGTACGTCGTCTTTAGGTTGGGG
GGAGGGGTTTTATGCGATGGAGTTTCCCCACACTGAGTGGGTGGAGACTGAAGTTAGGCCAGCTTGGCAC
TTGATGTAATTCTCCTTGGAATTTGCCCTTTTTGAGTTTGGATCTTGGTTCATTCTCAAGCCTCAGACAG
TGGTTCAAAGTTTTTTTCTTCCATTTCAGGTGTCGTGAGGCTAGCACCGCCACCATGTTCCAGACCGCTT
GGCGCCAGGAACCAGTGACCTTTGAGGATGTGGCTGTGTACTTCACCCAGAATGAATGGGCCAGCCTGGA
CTCTGTGCAGAGGGCCCTGTACAGGGAAGTGATGCTGGAGAATTATGCAAATGTGGCTTCCCTGGCATTC
CCATTCACCACGCCTGTTCTGGTCTCCCAGCTGGAGCAAGGGGAACTGCCATGGGGCCTCGATCCCTGGG
AACCTATGGGCAGGGAGGCTCTCAGAGGTATCTGTCCAGGGGATGAGGCCAGAACTGAGAAGGAAGGATT
AACTCCAAAGGATCATGTGTCCAAAGAAACAGAGTCCTTCAGACTGATGGTGGGGGGCCTGCCAGGGAAT
GTTTCCCAGCACCTTGACTTTGGGAGCAGCCTAGAGCAGCCACAAGGTCATTGGATAATTAAGACAAAGT
CAAAGAGGAGACATTTCACAGATACCTCAGCCAGGCACCATGAGGCCTATGAGGTCAAGAATGGAGAGAA
GTTTGAGAAATTAGGAAAAAATATTAGCGTCAGCACACAACTCACTACAAATCAGACAAATCCTAGTGGT
CAGATATCTTATGAATGTGGACAATGTGGCAGATATTTCATTCAAATGGCAGACTTCCACCGACATGAGA
AATGTCACACTGGTGAAAAGTCTTTTGAATGCAAAGAATGTGGAAAATACTTCAGATATAACTCATTACT
TATTCGGCATCAGATAATTCACACTGGAAAGAAACCATTTAAATGTAAAGAATGTGGAAAAGGTTTAAGT
TCAGACACAGCCTTGATTCAGCATCAGAGAATCCACACTGGAGAAAAGCCCTATGAATGTAAGGAGTGCG
GCAAGGCCTTCAGTAGCAGCTCTGTCTTCCTCCAGCACCAGAGGTTCCACACTGGGGAGAAGCTCTATGA
ATGTAACGAATGTTGGAAAACTTTCAGTTGCAGCTCAAGTTTCACTGTCCATCAGCGAATGCACACTGGG
GAGAAACCTTATGAATGTAAAGAGTGTGGAAAACGATTAAGCTCCAACACAGCCTTGACTCAGCATCAGC
GAATTCACACTGGGGAGAAGCCCTTTGAATGTAAGGAGTGTGGGAAGGCATTCAATCAGAAAATAACCCT
GATTCAGCACCAGCGAGTTCACACTGGCGAGAAACCTTATGAGTGTAAAGTGTGTGGTAAAACCTTCAGC
TGGTGTGGAAGATTCATTCTGCATCAGAAACTACACACTCAGAAGACACCTGTCCAAGCATAGTAATGAA
CTAGTCCGTAACTTGAAAGTATTTCGATTTCTTGGCTTTATATATCTTGTGGAAAGGACGACAGTACTTC
ATTTCCGATTGCAGAACGCGTTAAGTCGACAATCAACCTCTGGATTACAAAATTTGTGAAAGATTGACTG
GTATTCTTAACTATGTTGCTCCTTTTACGCTATGTGGATACGCTGCTTTAATGCCTTTGTATCATGCTAT
TGCTTCCCGTATGGCTTTCATTTTCTCCTCCTTGTATAAATCCTGGTTGCTGTCTCTTTATGAGGAGTTG
TGGCCCGTTGTCAGGCAACGTGGCGTGGTGTGCACTGTGTTTGCTGACGCAACCCCCACTGGTTGGGGCA
TTGCCACCACCTGTCAGCTCCTTTCCGGGACTTTCGCTTTCCCCCTCCCTATTGCCACGGCGGAACTCAT
CGCCGCCTGCCTTGCCCGCTGCTGGACAGGGGCTCGGCTGTTGGGCACTGACAATTCCGTGGTGTTGTCG
GGGAAATCATCGTCCTTTCCTTGGCTGCTCGCCTGTGTTGCCACCTGGATTCTGCGCGGGACGTCCTTCT
GCTACGTCCCTTCGGCCCTCAATCCAGCGGACCTTCCTTCCCGCGGCCTGCTGCCGGCTCTGCGGCCTCT
TCCGCGTCTTCGCCTTCGCCCTCAGACGAGTCGGATCTCCCTTTGGGCCGCCTCCCCGCGTCGACTTTAA
GACCAATGACTTACAAGGCAGCTGTAGATCTTAGCCACTTTTTAAAAGAAAAGGGGGGACTGGAAGGGCT
AATTCACTCCCAACGAAGACAAGATCTGCTTTTTGCTTGTACTGGGTCTCTCTGGTTAGACCAGATCTGA
GCCTGGGAGCTCTCTGGCTAACTAGGGAACCCACTGCTTAAGCCTCAATAAAGCTTGCCTTGAGTGCTTC
AAGTAGTGTGTGCCCGTCTGTTGTGTGACTCTGGTAACTAGAGATCCCTCAGACCCTTTTAGTCAGTGTG
GAAAATCTCTAGCAGTACGTATAGTAGTTCATGTCATCTTATTATTCAGTATTTATAACTTGCAAAGAAA
TGAATATCAGAGAGTGAGAGGAACTTGTTTATTGCAGCTTATAATGGTTACAAATAAAGCAATAGCATCA
CAAATTTCACAAATAAAGCATTTTTTTCACTGCATTCTAGTTGTGGTTTGTCCAAACTCATCAATGTATC
TTATCATGTCTGGCTCTAGCTATCCCGCCCCTAACTCCGCCCATCCCGCCCCTAACTCCGCCCAGTTCCG
CCCATTCTCCGCCCCATGGCTGACTAATTTTTTTTATTTATGCAGAGGCCGAGGCCGCCTCGGCCTCTGA
GCTATTCCAGAAGTAGTGAGGAGGCTTTTTTGGAGGCCTAGGGACGTACCCAATTCGCCCTATAGTGAGT
CGTATTACGCGCGCTCACTGGCCGTCGTTTTACAACGTCGTGACTGGGAAAACCCTGGCGTTACCCAACT
TAATCGCCTTGCAGCACATCCCCCTTTCGCCAGCTGGCGTAATAGCGAAGAGGCCCGCACCGATCGCCCT
TCCCAACAGTTGCGCAGCCTGAATGGCGAATGGG
[124 nt withheld, positions 6965-7088]
C
[91 nt withheld, positions 7090-7180]
A
[49 nt withheld, positions 7182-7230]
CCTTTGACGTTGGAGTCCACGTTCTTT
[37 nt withheld, positions 7258-7294]
ACCCTATCTCGGTCTATTCTTTTGATTTATAAGGGATTTTGCCGATTTCGGCCTATTGGTTAAAAAATGA
GCTGATTTAACAAAAATTTAACGCGAATTTTAACAAAATATTAACGCTTACAATTTAGGTGGCACTTTTC
GGGGAAATGTGCGCGGAACCCCTATTTGTTTATTTTTCTAAATACATTCAAATATGTATCCGCTCATGAG
ACAATAACCCTGATAAATGCTTCAATAATATTGAAAAAGGAAGAGTATGAGTATTCAACATTTCCGTGTC
GCCCTTATTCCCTTTTTTGCGGCATTTTGCCTTCCTGTTTTTGCTCACCCAGAAACGCTGGTGAAAGTAA
AAGATGCTGAAGATCAGTTGGGTGCACGAGTGGGTTACATCGAACTGGATCTCAACAGCGGTAAGATCCT
TGAGAGTTTTCGCCCCGAAGAACGTTTTCCAATGATGAGCACTTTTAAAGTTCTGCTATGTGGCGCGGTA
TTATCCCGTATTGACGCCGGGCAAGAGCAACTCGGTCGCCGCATACACTATTCTCAGAATGACTTGGTTG
AGTACTCACCAGTCACAGAAAAGCATCTTACGGATGGCATGACAGTAAGAGAATTATGCAGTGCTGCCAT
AACCATGAGTGATAACACTGCGGCCAACTTACTTCTGACAACGATCGGAGGACCGAAGGAGCTAACCGCT
TTTTTGCACAACATGGGGGATCATGTAACTCGCCTTGATCGTTGGGAACCGGAGCTGAATGAAGCCATAC
CAAACGACGAGCGTGACACCACGATGCCTGTAGCAATGGCAACAACGTTGCGCAAACTATTAACTGGCGA
ACTACTTACTCTAGCTTCCCGGCAACAATTAATAGACTGGATGGAGGCGGATAAAGTTGCAGGACCACTT
CTGCGCTCGGCCCTTCCGGCTGGCTGGTTTATTGCTGATAAATCTGGAGCCGGTGAGCGTGGGTCTCGCG
GTATCATTGCAGCACTGGGGCCAGATGGTAAGCCCTCCCGTATCGTAGTTATCTACACGACGGGGAGTCA
GGCAACTATGGATGAACGAAATAGACAGATCGCTGAGATAGGTGCCTCACTGATTAAGCATTGGTAACTG
TCAGACCAAGTTTACTCATATATACTTTAGATTGATTTAAAACTTCATTTTTAATTTAAAAGGATCTAGG
TGAAGATCCTTTTTGATAATCTCATGACCAAAATCCCTTAACGTGAGTTTTCGTTCCACTGAGCGTCAGA
CCCCGTAGAAAAGATCAAAGGATCTTCTTGAGATCCTTTTTTTCTGCGCGTAATCTGCTGCTTGCAAACA
AAAAAACCACCGCTACCAGCGGTGGTTTGTTTGCCGGATCAAGAGCTACCAACTCTTTTTCCGAAGGTAA
CTGGCTTCAGCAGAGCGCAGATACCAAATACTGTTCTTCTAGTGTAGCCGTAGTTAGGCCACCACTTCAA
GAACTCTGTAGCACCGCCTACATACCTCGCTCTGCTAATCCTGTTACCAGTGGCTGCTGCCAGTGGCGAT
AAGTCGTGTCTTACCGGGTTGGACTCAAGACGATAGTTACCGGATAAGGCGCAGCGGTCGGGCTGAACGG
GGGGTTCGTGCACACAGCCCAGCTTGGAGCGAACGACCTACACCGAACTGAGATACCTACAGCGTGAGCT
ATGAGAAAGCGCCACGCTTCCCGAAGGGAGAAAGGCGGACAGGTATCCGGTAAGCGGCAGGGTCGGAACA
GGAGAGCGCACGAGGGAGCTTCCAGGGGGAAACGCCTGGTATCTTTATAGTCCTGTCGGGTTTCGCCACC
TCTGACTTGAGCGTCGATTTTTGTGATGCTCGTCAGGGGGGCGGAGCCTATGGAAAAACGCCAGCAACGC
GGCCTTTTTACGGTTCCTGGCCTTTTGCTGGCCTTTTGCTCACATGTTCTTTCCTGCGTTATCCCCTGAT
TCTGTGGATAACCGTATTACCGCCTTTGAGTGAGCTGATACCGCTCGCCGCAGCCGAACGACCGAGCGCA
GCGAGTCAGTGAGCGAGGAAGCGGAAGAGCGCCCAATACGCAAACCGCCTCTCCCCGCGCGTTGGCCGAT
TCATTAATGCAGCTGGCACGACAGGTTTCCCGACTGGAAAGCGGGCAGTGAGCGCAACGCAATTAATGTG
AGTTAGCTCACTCATTAGGCACCCCAGGCTTTACACTTTATGCTTCCGGCTCGTATGTTGTGTGGAATTG
TGAGCGGATAACAATTTCACACAGGAAACAGCTATGACCATGATTACGCCAAGCGCGCAATTAACCCTCA
CTAAAGGGAACAAAAGCTGGAGCTGCAAGC
Features (pLannotate 1.2.2; 31 found; start..end, strand, type, name):
      5..231     +  promoter       RSV promoter: Rous sarcoma virus enhancer/promoter
    232..412     +  LTR            5' LTR (truncated): truncated 5' long terminal repeat (LTR) from HIV-1
    459..584     +  misc_feature   HIV-1 Ψ: packaging signal of human immunodeficiency virus type 1
    568..931     +  CDS            HIV-1 gag (fragment): gag protein from human immunodeficiency virus 1; gag
   1077..1310    +  misc_feature   RRE: The Rev response element (RRE) of HIV-1 allows for Rev-dependent mRNA export from the nucleus to the cytoplasm.
   1687..1713    +  CDS            Rev (fragment): human immunodeficiency virus 1 (HIV-1) Rev protein; rev; enhances nuclear export of unspliced and incompletely spliced viral mRNAs
   1720..1743    +  promoter       SV40 promoter (fragment): SV40 early promoter
   1744..1815    +  promoter       SV40 promoter (fragment): SV40 enhancer and early promoter
   1839..1974    +  rep_origin     SV40 ori: SV40 origin of replication
   2020..2616    +  CDS            PuroR (fragment): puromycin N-acetyltransferase; pac from Streptomyces; confers resistance to puromycin
   2665..2782    +  misc_feature   cPPT/CTS: central polypurine tract and central termination sequence of HIV-1
   2847..2913    +  CDS            small t antigen (fragment): SV40 (simian virus 40) small t antigen
   2920..4098    +  promoter       EF-1α promoter: strong constitutive promoter for human elongation factor EF-1α
   4115..4777    +  CDS            ZNF620 (fragment): ZN620_HUMAN - Experimental evidence at protein level: Swiss-Prot protein existence level 1. May be involved in transcriptional regulation. From Homo sapiens (Human).
   5396..5449    +  promoter       U6 promoter (fragment): RNA polymerase III promoter for human U6 snRNA
   5491..6079    +  misc_feature   WPRE: woodchuck hepatitis virus posttranscriptional regulatory element
   6130..6149    +  misc_feature   cPPT/CTS (fragment): central polypurine tract and central termination sequence of HIV-1
   6151..6384    +  LTR            3' LTR (ΔU3): self-inactivating 3' long terminal repeat (LTR) from HIV-1
   6462..6583    +  polyA_signal   SV40 poly(A) signal: SV40 polyadenylation signal
   6623..6758    +  rep_origin     SV40 ori: SV40 origin of replication
   6779..6797    -  promoter       T7 promoter: promoter for bacteriophage T7 RNA polymerase
   6805..6960    +  CDS            lacZα (fragment): LacZα fragment of β-galactosidase; lacZ fragment
   6965..7393    +  rep_origin     f1 ori (sequence partly withheld): f1 bacteriophage origin of replication; arrow indicates direction of (+) strand synthesis
   7446..7550    +  promoter       AmpR promoter: bla
   7551..8411    +  CDS            AmpR: β-lactamase; bla; confers resistance to ampicillin, carbenicillin, and related antibiotics
   8582..9170    +  rep_origin     ori: high-copy-number ColE1/pMB1/pBR322/pUC origin of replication
   9353..9445    +  CDS            lacI (fragment): lac repressor; lacI; The lac repressor binds to the lac operator to inhibit transcription in E. coli. This inhibition can be relieved by adding lactose or isopropyl-β-D-thiogalactopyranoside (IPTG).
   9458..9479    +  protein_bind   CAP binding site: CAP binding activates transcription in the presence of cAMP. E. coli catabolite activator protein
   9494..9524    +  promoter       lac promoter: promoter for the E. coli lac operon
   9532..9548    +  protein_bind   lac operator: The lac repressor binds to the lac operator to inhibit transcription in E. coli. This inhibition can be relieved by adding lactose or isopropyl-β-D-thiogalactopyranoside (IPTG). lac repressor encoded by lacI
   9593..9611    +  promoter       T3 promoter: promoter for bacteriophage T3 RNA polymerase
