[The description below was written by a language model from this plasmid's Addgene catalogue record and pLannotate feature annotations shown in this document.]
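Description:
TFORF0715 is a third-generation-style, self-inactivating lentiviral expression plasmid built on the pLX_TRC317 backbone and carrying the human zinc-finger gene ZNF620 as one member of a barcoded transcription factor ORF collection. In bacteria it is maintained through a high-copy ColE1/pUC-type origin with ampicillin selection via β-lactamase. An f1 origin and remnants of a lac/T7/T3 cloning region are also present in the backbone. The depositor notes that the plasmid can recombine, a common concern for LTR-containing vectors.

The viral genome is transcribed in packaging cells from an RSV promoter fused to a truncated HIV-1 5' LTR, followed by the Ψ packaging signal with a partial gag sequence, the Rev response element for Rev-dependent nuclear export, and a cPPT/CTS element that aids nuclear import of the reverse-transcribed genome. It ends in a ΔU3 3' LTR, which inactivates LTR promoter activity after integration, and an SV40 polyadenylation signal lies just outside it. Within the provirus, an SV40 early promoter drives puromycin N-acetyltransferase for selection of transduced mammalian cells. A separate EF-1α promoter drives the ZNF620 ORF, with a downstream WPRE to enhance transcript stability and expression. The automated annotation matches only the first part of the ORF to ZNF620, whereas the catalogue lists an insert of about 1.4 kb. The remainder of that interval is unannotated, as is the unique 24-bp barcode described in the record, so its exact position cannot be stated from the feature table.

The construct is intended for constitutive overexpression of ZNF620, alone or in pooled lentiviral screens, where the barcode identifies which transcription factor each cell received, for example in directed differentiation studies.
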