Addgene plasmid #143068: TFORF0715
Purpose: Lentiviral vector for overexpressing transcription factor ORFs with unique 24-bp barcodes. Barcodes facilitate identification of transcription factors in pooled screens.
Depositing lab: Feng Zhang. Depositing organization: Broad Institute. Publication: A transcription factor atlas of directed differentiation. Joung J, Ma S, Tay T, Geiger-Schuller KR, Kirchgatterer PC, Verdine VK, Guo B, Arias-Garcia MA, Allen WE, Singh A, Kuksenko O, Abudayyeh OO, Gootenberg JS, Fu Z, Macrae RK, Buenrostro JD, Regev A, Zhang F. Cell. 2023 Jan 5;186(1):209-229.e26. doi: 10.1016/j.cell.2022.11.026. PubMed 36608654.
Backbone
  Vector backbone: pLX_TRC317
  Backbone manufacturer: Broad Institute Genetic Perturbation Platform
  Backbone size w/o insert (bp): 8264
  Vector type: Mammalian Expression, Lentiviral
  Selectable markers: Puromycin
Growth in bacteria
  Bacterial resistance: Ampicillin, 100 μg/mL
  Growth temperature: 37°C
  Growth strain: NEB Stable
  Copy number: High Copy
Gene/Insert
  Gene/Insert name: ZNF620
  Species: H. sapiens (human)
  Insert size (bp): 1370
  Entrez Gene: ZNF620
  Promoter: EF1a
  Cloning method: Unknown
  Sequencing primers: 5′ GGGTGGAGACTGAAGTTAGGCCAG; 3′ CACATAGCGTAAAAGGAGCAACATAG
Terms and licenses: Academic/Nonprofit Terms; Industry Terms: Not Available to Industry
Depositor comments: XM_005265012,XM_005265011,NM_175888,ENST00000314529 . The transcription factor ORF portion of this plasmid was synthesized by Genewiz. Please test multiple small colonies in case of plasmid recombination. To make this collection available in a timely manner, a portion of this collection was not fully sequenced by Addgene. If an Addgene verified full plasmid sequence is not available, please contact us prior to placing an order to request the full sequence.
How to cite: TFORF0715 was a gift from Feng Zhang (Addgene plasmid # 143068 ; http://n2t.net/addgene:143068 ; RRID:Addgene_143068)
