>Addgene plasmid #143068 | TFORF0715 | depositor partial sequence | sequence record 281342 | Insert
ACCGCCACCATGTTCCAGACCGCTTGGCGCCAGGAACCAGTGACCTTTGAGGATGTGGCTGTGTACTTCA
CCCAGAATGAATGGGCCAGCCTGGACTCTGTGCAGAGGGCCCTGTACAGGGAAGTGATGCTGGAGAATTA
TGCAAATGTGGCTTCCCTGGCATTCCCATTCACCACGCCTGTTCTGGTCTCCCAGCTGGAGCAAGGGGAA
CTGCCATGGGGCCTCGATCCCTGGGAACCTATGGGCAGGGAGGCTCTCAGAGGTATCTGTCCAGGGGATG
AGGCCAGAACTGAGAAGGAAGGATTAACTCCAAAGGATCATGTGTCCAAAGAAACAGAGTCCTTCAGACT
GATGGTGGGGGGCCTGCCAGGGAATGTTTCCCAGCACCTTGACTTTGGGAGCAGCCTAGAGCAGCCACAA
GGTCATTGGATAATTAAGACAAAGTCAAAGAGGAGACATTTCACAGATACCTCAGCCAGGCACCATGAGG
CCTATGAGGTCAAGAATGGAGAGAAGTTTGAGAAATTAGGAAAAAATATTAGCGTCAGCACACAACTCAC
TACAAATCAGACAAATCCTAGTGGTCAGATATCTTATGAATGTGGACAATGTGGCAGATATTTCATTCAA
ATGGCAGACTTCCACCGACATGAGAAATGTCACACTGGTGAAAAGTCTTTTGAATGCAAAGAATGTGGAA
AATACTTCAGATATAACTCATTACTTATTCGGCATCAGATAATTCACACTGGAAAGAAACCATTTAAATG
TAAAGAATGTGGAAAAGGTTTAAGTTCAGACACAGCCTTGATTCAGCATCAGAGAATCCACACTGGAGAA
AAGCCCTATGAATGTAAGGAGTGCGGCAAGGCCTTCAGTAGCAGCTCTGTCTTCCTCCAGCACCAGAGGT
TCCACACTGGGGAGAAGCTCTATGAATGTAACGAATGTTGGAAAACTTTCAGTTGCAGCTCAAGTTTCAC
TGTCCATCAGCGAATGCACACTGGGGAGAAACCTTATGAATGTAAAGAGTGTGGAAAACGATTAAGCTCC
AACACAGCCTTGACTCAGCATCAGCGAATTCACACTGGGGAGAAGCCCTTTGAATGTAAGGAGTGTGGGA
AGGCATTCAATCAGAAAATAACCCTGATTCAGCACCAGCGAGTTCACACTGGCGAGAAACCTTATGAGTG
TAAAGTGTGTGGTAAAACCTTCAGCTGGTGTGGAAGATTCATTCTGCATCAGAAACTACACACTCAGAAG
ACACCTGTCCAAGCATAGTAATGAACTAGTCCGTAACTTGAAAGTATTTCGATTTCTTGGCTTTATATAT
CTTGTGGAAAGGACGACAGTACTTCATTTCCGATTGCAGA
