>Addgene plasmid #143068 | TFORF0715 | depositor partial sequence | sequence record 281343 | Barcode
CAGTACTTCATTTCCGATTGCAGA
